>Addgene plasmid #14622 | pCDNA3 Flag MKK7b1 | addgene partial sequence | sequence record 21814 | T7 5'-TAATACGACTCACTATAGGG-3'
GGACTATAAGGACGATGATGACAAAATGGCGGCGTCCTCCCTGGAGCAGAAGCTGTCCCGCCTGGAAGCC
AAGCTGAAGCAGGAGAACCGTGAGGCCCGCAGGAGGATCGACCTCAACTTGGATATCAGCCCACAGCGGC
CCAGGCCCACCCTGCAACTCCCACTGGCCAACGATGGGGGCAGCCGCTCACCATCCTCAGAGAGCTCCCC
ACAGCACCCTACACCCCCCACCCGGCCCCGCCACATGCTGGGGCTCCCATCAACCTTGTTCACACCGCGC
AGTATGGAGAGCATCGAGATTGACCAGAAGCTGCAGGAGATCATGAAGCAGACAGGGTACCTGACTATCG
GGGGCCAGCGTTATCAGGCAGAAATCAATGACTTGGAGAACTTGGGTGAGATGGGCAGTGGTACCTGTGG
TCAGGTGTGGAAGATGCGGTTCCGGAAGACAGGCCACATCATTGCTGTTAAGCAAATGCGGCGCTCTGGG
AACAAGGAAGAGAATAAGCGCATTTTGATGGACCTGGATGTAGTACTCAAGAGCCATGACTGCCCTTACA
TCGTTCAGTGCTTTGGCACCTTCATCACCAACACAGACGTCTTTATTGCCATGGAGCTCATGGGCACATG
TGCAGAGAAGCTGAAGAAACGAATGCAGGGCCCCATTCCAGAGCGAATCCTGGGCAAGATGACTGTGGCG
ATTGTGAAAGCACTGTACTATCTGAAGGAGAAGCATGGCGTCATCCATCGCGATGTCAACCCTCCACATC
CTGCT
