[The description below was written by a language model from this plasmid's Addgene catalogue record.]
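Description:
pCDNA3 Flag MKK7b1 is a mammalian expression plasmid built on the pcDNA3 backbone (about 5.4 kb without insert) and carrying a mouse cDNA of roughly 1.3 kb for the MKK7b1 isoform of Map2k7 (also known as MKK7, JNKK2 or MEK7). The insert was placed between the HindIII and XbaI sites of the polylinker, both of which remain intact, so the cassette can be excised or moved to another vector. A Flag epitope is fused to the N terminus of the kinase, allowing detection by immunoblotting or immunofluorescence and recovery by immunoprecipitation with anti-Flag antibodies. The plasmid is maintained in E. coli as a high-copy replicon under ampicillin selection.

The record provides no feature table and does not explicitly list the regulatory elements. pcDNA3 as a standard commercial backbone drives inserts from the CMV immediate-early promoter with a downstream polyadenylation signal, and normally carries a neomycin resistance cassette for G418 selection of stable mammalian lines. The listed T7 and SP6 sequencing primers are consistent with the phage promoters that flank the pcDNA3 polylinker.

MKK7 is a MAP kinase kinase that phosphorylates and activates the c-Jun N-terminal kinases (JNKs). The associated study describes the Mkk7 gene as encoding a group of such JNK-activating kinases, of which b1 is one. This construct is suited to transient or stable overexpression of the tagged isoform in mammalian cells. Typical applications would be studying JNK pathway activation, comparing isoform activities, or isolating the kinase for in vitro assays and interaction studies.
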