Addgene plasmid #14622: pCDNA3 Flag MKK7b1
Depositing lab: Roger Davis. Depositing organization: University of Massachusetts, Worcester. Publication: The MKK7 gene encodes a group of c-Jun NH2-terminal kinase kinases. Tournier C, Whitmarsh AJ, Cavanagh J, Barrett T, Davis RJ. Mol Cell Biol. 1999 Feb . 19(2):1569-81. PubMed 9891090.
Backbone
  Vector backbone: pcDNA3
  Backbone manufacturer: invitrogen
  Backbone size w/o insert (bp): 5446
  Vector type: Mammalian Expression
Growth in bacteria
  Bacterial resistance: Ampicillin, 100 μg/mL
  Growth temperature: 37°C
  Growth strain: DH5alpha
  Copy number: High Copy
Gene/Insert
  Gene/Insert name: MKK7b1 (alt name: MKK7)
  Species: M. musculus (mouse)
  Insert size (bp): 1306
  GenBank ID: AF060944
  Entrez Gene: Map2k7 (a.k.a. 5930412N11Rik, JNKK 2, Jnkk, Jnkk2, MAPKK 7, MEK 7, Mapkk7, Mek7, Mkk7, Prkm, Prkmk7, sek, sek2)
  Tag / fusion protein: Flag (N terminal on insert)
  Cloning method: Restriction Enzyme; 5′ cloning site Hind III (not destroyed); 3′ cloning site Xba I (not destroyed)
  Sequencing primers: 5′ T7; 3′ SP6
Terms and licenses: Academic/Nonprofit Terms; Industry Terms: Not Available to Industry
How to cite: pCDNA3 Flag MKK7b1 was a gift from Roger Davis (Addgene plasmid # 14622 ; http://n2t.net/addgene:14622 ; RRID:Addgene_14622)
